Addgene plasmid #123319: pLC-Flag-CSNK1A1 WT-Puro
Purpose: Lentiviral vector for expression of Flag tagged CK1alpha-P2A-Puro casette from a CMV promoter
Depositing lab: Eva Gottwein. Depositing organization: Northwestern University. Publication: CK1alpha and IRF4 are essential and independent effectors of immunomodulatory drugs in primary effusion lymphoma. Patil A, Manzano M, Gottwein E. Blood. 2018 Aug 9;132(6):577-586. doi: 10.1182/blood-2018-01-828418. Epub 2018 Jun 28. PubMed 29954751.
Backbone
  Vector backbone: pLCE
  Total vector size (bp): 8154
  Vector type: Mammalian Expression, Lentiviral
  Selectable markers: Puromycin
Growth in bacteria
  Bacterial resistance: Ampicillin, 100 μg/mL
  Growth temperature: 37°C
  Growth strain: Stbl3
  Copy number: High Copy
Gene/Insert
  Gene/Insert name: CSNK1A1 (alt name: CK1 alpha)
  Species: H. sapiens (human)
  Insert size (bp): 1035
  Entrez Gene: CSNK1A1 (a.k.a. CK1, CK1a, CKIa, HEL-S-77p, HLCDGP1, PRO2975)
  Promoter: CMV
  Tag / fusion protein: Flag (N terminal on insert)
  Cloning method: Gibson Cloning
  Sequencing primers: 5′ -; 3′ -
Terms and licenses: Academic/Nonprofit Terms; Industry Terms: Not Available to Industry
How to cite: pLC-Flag-CSNK1A1 WT-Puro was a gift from Eva Gottwein (Addgene plasmid # 123319 ; http://n2t.net/addgene:123319 ; RRID:Addgene_123319)
