[The description below was written by a language model from this plasmid's Addgene catalogue record and pLannotate feature annotations shown in this document.]
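Description:
pLC-Flag-CSNK1A1 WT-Puro is an 8.2 kb HIV-1-based lentiviral expression vector built on the pLCE backbone for stable expression of wild-type human casein kinase 1 alpha (CSNK1A1, CK1α) in mammalian cells. It is propagated in bacteria as a high-copy plasmid through a ColE1/pUC-type origin and an ampicillin resistance gene (β-lactamase) with its own promoter.

The viral genome is transcribed from a CMV enhancer/promoter fused to a truncated 5' LTR, a chimeric arrangement that typically makes genomic RNA production independent of Tat. Downstream lie the Ψ packaging signal with a gag fragment, the Rev response element for nuclear export of the unspliced RNA, and the cPPT/CTS, which aids nuclear import of the reverse-transcribed genome. An internal CMV enhancer/promoter then drives the payload: CSNK1A1 carrying an N-terminal Flag tag, linked through a P2A self-cleaving peptide to puromycin N-acetyltransferase. A single transcript therefore yields both the tagged kinase and the drug marker, so puromycin-selected cells should also express the transgene. The Flag and P2A elements are stated in the catalogue record but are not individually annotated in the feature table, which has short unannotated gaps at the corresponding positions. The PuroR annotation runs to the end of the linear numbering, so it is called as a fragment. After the cassette come a loxP site, a WPRE that enhances transcript stability and expression, a nef fragment and the 3' LTR region, annotated as a second truncated LTR. The record does not explain the role of the single loxP site.

The associated publication concerns CK1α and IRF4 as effectors of immunomodulatory drugs in primary effusion lymphoma, which suggests use of this wild-type construct for ectopic CK1α expression in such studies.
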