Features (pLannotate 1.2.2; 22 found; start..end, strand, type, name):
     37..70      +  protein_bind   loxP: Cre-mediated recombination occurs in the 8-bp core sequence (GCATACAT). Cre recombinase
    103..126     +  misc_feature   MCS (fragment): pBluescript multiple cloning site
    126..714     +  misc_feature   WPRE: woodchuck hepatitis virus posttranscriptional regulatory element
    715..734     +  misc_feature   MCS (fragment): pBluescript multiple cloning site
    736..1236    +  CDS            nef (fragment): NEF_HV1LA - Experimental evidence at protein level: Swiss-Prot protein existence level 1. Extracellular Nef protein targets CD4(+) T-lymphocytes for apoptosis by interacting with CXCR4 surface receptors. From Human immunodeficiency virus type 1 group M subtype B (isolate Lai) (HIV-1).
   1243..1423    +  LTR            5' LTR (truncated): truncated 5' long terminal repeat (LTR) from HIV-1
   1485..2073    -  rep_origin     ori: high-copy-number ColE1/pMB1/pBR322/pUC origin of replication
   2244..3104    -  CDS            AmpR: β-lactamase; bla; confers resistance to ampicillin, carbenicillin, and related antibiotics
   3105..3209    -  promoter       AmpR promoter: bla
   3268..3320    -  misc_feature   bom (fragment): basis of mobility region from pBR322
   3475..3854    +  enhancer       CMV enhancer: human cytomegalovirus immediate early enhancer
   3855..4054    +  promoter       CMV promoter: human cytomegalovirus (CMV) immediate early promoter
   4072..4252    +  LTR            5' LTR (truncated): truncated 5' long terminal repeat (LTR) from HIV-1
   4299..4424    +  misc_feature   HIV-1 Ψ: packaging signal of human immunodeficiency virus type 1
   4408..4746    +  CDS            HIV-1 gag (fragment): gag protein from human immunodeficiency virus 1; gag
   4921..5154    +  misc_feature   RRE: The Rev response element (RRE) of HIV-1 allows for Rev-dependent mRNA export from the nucleus to the cytoplasm.
   5531..5631    +  CDS            Rev (fragment): human immunodeficiency virus 1 (HIV-1) Rev protein; rev; enhances nuclear export of unspliced and incompletely spliced viral mRNAs
   5681..5798    +  misc_feature   cPPT/CTS: central polypurine tract and central termination sequence of HIV-1
   5920..6223    +  enhancer       CMV enhancer: human cytomegalovirus immediate early enhancer
   6224..6427    +  promoter       CMV promoter: human cytomegalovirus (CMV) immediate early promoter
   6484..7491    +  CDS            CSNK1A1: KC1A_HUMAN - Experimental evidence at protein level: Swiss-Prot protein existence level 1. Casein kinases are operationally defined by their preferential utilization of acidic proteins such as caseins as substrates. It can phosphorylate a large number of proteins. Participates in Wnt signaling. Phosphorylates CTNNB1 at 'Ser-45'. May phosphorylate PER1 and PER2. May play a role in segregating chromosomes during mitosis (PubMed:11955436, PubMed:1409656, PubMed:18305108). May play a role in keratin cytoskeleton disassembly and thereby, it may regulate epithelial cell migration (PubMed:23902688).
   7557..8154    +  CDS            PuroR (fragment): puromycin N-acetyltransferase; pac from Streptomyces; confers resistance to puromycin
>Addgene plasmid #123319 | pLC-Flag-CSNK1A1 WT-Puro | addgene full sequence | sequence record 239597 | Addgene NGS Result
AATATGCGGCCGCCAGAGAATTCGTCGAGGGACCTAATAACTTCGTATAGCATACATTATACGAAGTTAT
ACATGTTTAAGGGTTCCGGTTCCACTAGGTACAATTCGATATCAAGCTTATCGATAATCAACCTCTGGAT
TACAAAATTTGTGAAAGATTGACTGGTATTCTTAACTATGTTGCTCCTTTTACGCTATGTGGATACGCTG
CTTTAATGCCTTTGTATCATGCTATTGCTTCCCGTATGGCTTTCATTTTCTCCTCCTTGTATAAATCCTG
GTTGCTGTCTCTTTATGAGGAGTTGTGGCCCGTTGTCAGGCAACGTGGCGTGGTGTGCACTGTGTTTGCT
GACGCAACCCCCACTGGTTGGGGCATTGCCACCACCTGTCAGCTCCTTTCCGGGACTTTCGCTTTCCCCC
TCCCTATTGCCACGGCGGAACTCATCGCCGCCTGCCTTGCCCGCTGCTGGACAGGGGCTCGGCTGTTGGG
CACTGACAATTCCGTGGTGTTGTCGGGGAAATCATCGTCCTTTCCTTGGCTGCTCGCCTGTGTTGCCACC
TGGATTCTGCGCGGGACGTCCTTCTGCTACGTCCCTTCGGCCCTCAATCCAGCGGACCTTCCTTCCCGCG
GCCTGCTGCCGGCTCTGCGGCCTCTTCCGCGTCTTCGCCTTCGCCCTCAGACGAGTCGGATCTCCCTTTG
GGCCGCCTCCCCGCATCGATACCGTCGACCTCGATCGAGACCTAGAAAAACATGGAGCAATCACAAGTAG
CAATACAGCAGCTACCAATGCTGATTGTGCCTGGCTAGAAGCACAAGAGGAGGAGGAGGTGGGTTTTCCA
GTCACACCTCAGGTACCTTTAAGACCAATGACTTACAAGGCAGCTGTAGATCTTAGCCACTTTTTAAAAG
AAAAGGGGGGACTGGAAGGGCTAATTCACTCCCAACGAAGACAAGATATCCTTGATCTGTGGATCTACCA
CACACAAGGCTACTTCCCTGATTGGCAGAACTACACACCAGGGCCAGGGATCAGATATCCACTGACCTTT
GGATGGTGCTACAAGCTAGTACCAGTTGAGCAAGAGAAGGTAGAAGAAGCCAATGAAGGAGAGAACACCC
GCTTGTTACACCCTGTGAGCCTGCATGGGATGGATGACCCGGAGAGAGAAGTATTAGAGTGGAGGTTTGA
CAGCCGCCTAGCATTTCATCACATGGCCCGAGAGCTGCATCCGGACTGTACTGGGTCTCTCTGGTTAGAC
CAGATCTGAGCCTGGGAGCTCTCTGGCTAACTAGGGAACCCACTGCTTAAGCCTCAATAAAGCTTGCCTT
GAGTGCTTCAAGTAGTGTGTGCCCGTCTGTTGTGTGACTCTGGTAACTAGAGATCCCTCAGACCCTTTTA
GTCAGTGTGGAAAATCTCTAGCAGCATGTGAGCAAAAGGCCAGCAAAAGGCCAGGAACCGTAAAAAGGCC
GCGTTGCTGGCGTTTTTCCATAGGCTCCGCCCCCCTGACGAGCATCACAAAAATCGACGCTCAAGTCAGA
GGTGGCGAAACCCGACAGGACTATAAAGATACCAGGCGTTTCCCCCTGGAAGCTCCCTCGTGCGCTCTCC
TGTTCCGACCCTGCCGCTTACCGGATACCTGTCCGCCTTTCTCCCTTCGGGAAGCGTGGCGCTTTCTCAT
AGCTCACGCTGTAGGTATCTCAGTTCGGTGTAGGTCGTTCGCTCCAAGCTGGGCTGTGTGCACGAACCCC
CCGTTCAGCCCGACCGCTGCGCCTTATCCGGTAACTATCGTCTTGAGTCCAACCCGGTAAGACACGACTT
ATCGCCACTGGCAGCAGCCACTGGTAACAGGATTAGCAGAGCGAGGTATGTAGGCGGTGCTACAGAGTTC
TTGAAGTGGTGGCCTAACTACGGCTACACTAGAAGAACAGTATTTGGTATCTGCGCTCTGCTGAAGCCAG
TTACCTTCGGAAAAAGAGTTGGTAGCTCTTGATCCGGCAAACAAACCACCGCTGGTAGCGGTGGTTTTTT
TGTTTGCAAGCAGCAGATTACGCGCAGAAAAAAAGGATCTCAAGAAGATCCTTTGATCTTTTCTACGGGG
TCTGACGCTCAGTGGAACGAAAACTCACGTTAAGGGATTTTGGTCATGAGATTATCAAAAAGGATCTTCA
CCTAGATCCTTTTAAATTAAAAATGAAGTTTTAAATCAATCTAAAGTATATATGAGTAAACTTGGTCTGA
CAGTTACCAATGCTTAATCAGTGAGGCACCTATCTCAGCGATCTGTCTATTTCGTTCATCCATAGTTGCC
TGACTCCCCGTCGTGTAGATAACTACGATACGGGAGGGCTTACCATCTGGCCCCAGTGCTGCAATGATAC
CGCGAGACCCACGCTCACCGGCTCCAGATTTATCAGCAATAAACCAGCCAGCCGGAAGGGCCGAGCGCAG
AAGTGGTCCTGCAACTTTATCCGCCTCCATCCAGTCTATTAATTGTTGCCGGGAAGCTAGAGTAAGTAGT
TCGCCAGTTAATAGTTTGCGCAACGTTGTTGCCATTGCTACAGGCATCGTGGTGTCACGCTCGTCGTTTG
GTATGGCTTCATTCAGCTCCGGTTCCCAACGATCAAGGCGAGTTACATGATCCCCCATGTTGTGCAAAAA
AGCGGTTAGCTCCTTCGGTCCTCCGATCGTTGTCAGAAGTAAGTTGGCCGCAGTGTTATCACTCATGGTT
ATGGCAGCACTGCATAATTCTCTTACTGTCATGCCATCCGTAAGATGCTTTTCTGTGACTGGTGAGTACT
CAACCAAGTCATTCTGAGAATAGTGTATGCGGCGACCGAGTTGCTCTTGCCCGGCGTCAATACGGGATAA
TACCGCGCCACATAGCAGAACTTTAAAAGTGCTCATCATTGGAAAACGTTCTTCGGGGCGAAAACTCTCA
AGGATCTTACCGCTGTTGAGATCCAGTTCGATGTAACCCACTCGTGCACCCAACTGATCTTCAGCATCTT
TTACTTTCACCAGCGTTTCTGGGTGAGCAAAAACAGGAAGGCAAAATGCCGCAAAAAAGGGAATAAGGGC
GACACGGAAATGTTGAATACTCATACTCTTCCTTTTTCAATATTATTGAAGCATTTATCAGGGTTATTGT
CTCATGAGCGGATACATATTTGAATGTATTTAGAAAAATAAACAAATAGGGGTTCCGCGCACATTTCCCC
GAAAAGTGCCACCTGACGTCGACGGATCGGGAGATCTCCCGATCCCCTATGGTGCACTCTCAGTACAATC
TGCTCTGATGCCGCATAGTTAAGCCAGTATCTGCTCCCTGCTTGTGTGTTGGAGGTCGCTGAGTAGTGCG
CGAGCAAAATTTAAGCTACAACAAGGCAAGGCTTGACCGACAATTGCATGAAGAATCTGCTTAGGGTTAG
GCGTTTTGCGCTGCTTCGCGATGTACGGGCCAGATATACGCGTTGACATTGATTATTGACTAGTTATTAA
TAGTAATCAATTACGGGGTCATTAGTTCATAGCCCATATATGGAGTTCCGCGTTACATAACTTACGGTAA
ATGGCCCGCCTGGCTGACCGCCCAACGACCCCCGCCCATTGACGTCAATAATGACGTATGTTCCCATAGT
AACGCCAATAGGGACTTTCCATTGACGTCAATGGGTGGAGTATTTACGGTAAACTGCCCACTTGGCAGTA
CATCAAGTGTATCATATGCCAAGTACGCCCCCTATTGACGTCAATGACGGTAAATGGCCCGCCTGGCATT
ATGCCCAGTACATGACCTTATGGGACTTTCCTACTTGGCAGTACATCTACGTATTAGTCATCGCTATTAC
CATGGTGATGCGGTTTTGGCAGTACATCAATGGGCGTGGATAGCGGTTTGACTCACGGGGATTTCCAAGT
CTCCACCCCATTGACGTCAATGGGAGTTTGTTTTGGCACCAAAATCAACGGGACTTTCCAAAATGTCGTA
ACAACTCCGCCCCATTGACGCAAATGGGCGGTAGGCGTGTACGGTGGGAGGTCTATATAAGCAGCGCGTT
TTGCCTGTACTGGGTCTCTCTGGTTAGACCAGATCTGAGCCTGGGAGCTCTCTGGCTAACTAGGGAACCC
ACTGCTTAAGCCTCAATAAAGCTTGCCTTGAGTGCTTCAAGTAGTGTGTGCCCGTCTGTTGTGTGACTCT
GGTAACTAGAGATCCCTCAGACCCTTTTAGTCAGTGTGGAAAATCTCTAGCAGTGGCGCCCGAACAGGGA
CTTGAAAGCGAAAGGGAAACCAGAGGAGCTCTCTCGACGCAGGACTCGGCTTGCTGAAGCGCGCACGGCA
AGAGGCGAGGGGCGGCGACTGGTGAGTACGCCAAAAATTTTGACTAGCGGAGGCTAGAAGGAGAGAGATG
GGTGCGAGAGCGTCAGTATTAAGCGGGGGAGAATTAGATCGCGATGGGAAAAAATTCGGTTAAGGCCAGG
GGGAAAGAAAAAATATAAATTAAAACATATAGTATGGGCAAGCAGGGAGCTAGAACGATTCGCAGTTAAT
CCTGGCCTGTTAGAAACATCAGAAGGCTGTAGACAAATACTGGGACAGCTACAACCATCCCTTCAGACAG
GATCAGAAGAACTTAGATCATTATATAATACAGTAGCAACCCTCTATTGTGTGCATCAAAGGATAGAGAT
AAAAGACACCAAGGAAGCTTTAGACAAGATAGAGGAAGAGCAAAACAAAAGTAAGACCACCGCACAGCAA
GCGGCCGGCCGCTGATCTTCAGACCTGGAGGAGGAGATATGAGGGACAATTGGAGAAGTGAATTATATAA
ATATAAAGTAGTAAAAATTGAACCATTAGGAGTAGCACCCACCAAGGCAAAGAGAAGAGTGGTGCAGAGA
GAAAAAAGAGCAGTGGGAATAGGAGCTTTGTTCCTTGGGTTCTTGGGAGCAGCAGGAAGCACTATGGGCG
CAGCGTCAATGACGCTGACGGTACAGGCCAGACAATTATTGTCTGGTATAGTGCAGCAGCAGAACAATTT
GCTGAGGGCTATTGAGGCGCAACAGCATCTGTTGCAACTCACAGTCTGGGGCATCAAGCAGCTCCAGGCA
AGAATCCTGGCTGTGGAAAGATACCTAAAGGATCAACAGCTCCTGGGGATTTGGGGTTGCTCTGGAAAAC
TCATTTGCACCACTGCTGTGCCTTGGAATGCTAGTTGGAGTAATAAATCTCTGGAACAGATTTGGAATCA
CACGACCTGGATGGAGTGGGACAGAGAAATTAACAATTACACAAGCTTAATACACTCCTTAATTGAAGAA
TCGCAAAACCAGCAAGAAAAGAATGAACAAGAATTATTGGAATTAGATAAATGGGCAAGTTTGTGGAATT
GGTTTAACATAACAAATTGGCTGTGGTATATAAAATTATTCATAATGATAGTAGGAGGCTTGGTAGGTTT
AAGAATAGTTTTTGCTGTACTTTCTATAGTGAATAGAGTTAGGCAGGGATATTCACCATTATCGTTTCAG
ACCCACCTCCCAACCCCGAGGGGACCCGACAGGCCCGAAGGAATAGAAGAAGAAGGTGGAGAGAGAGACA
GAGACAGATCCATTCGATTAGTGAACGGATCGGCACTGCGTGCGCCAATTCTGCAGACAAATGGCAGTAT
TCATCCACAATTTTAAAAGAAAAGGGGGGATTGGGGGGTACAGTGCAGGGGAAAGAATAGTAGACATAAT
AGCAACAGACATACAAACTAAAGAATTACAAAAACAAATTACAAAAATTCAAAATTTTCGGGTTTATTAC
AGGGACAGCAGAGATCCAGTTTGGTTAGTACCGGGCCCGAGAGGATCCTTAGTTATTAATAGTAATCAAT
TACGGGGTCATTAGTTCATAGCCCATATATGGAGTTCCGCGTTACATAACTTACGGTAAATGGCCCGCCT
GGCTGACCGCCCAACGACCCCCGCCCATTGACGTCAATAATGACGTATGTTCCCATAGTAACGCCAATAG
GGACTTTCCATTGACGTCAATGGGTGGAGTATTTACGGTAAACTGCCCACTTGGCAGTACATCAAGTGTA
TCATATGCCAAGTACGCCCCCTATTGACGTCAATGACGGTAAATGGCCCGCCTGGCATTATGCCCAGTAC
ATGACCTTATGGGACTTTCCTACTTGGCAGTACATCTACGTATTAGTCATCGCTATTACCATGGTGATGC
GGTTTTGGCAGTACATCAATGGGCGTGGATAGCGGTTTGACTCACGGGGATTTCCAAGTCTCCACCCCAT
TGACGTCAATGGGAGTTTGTTTTGGCACCAAAATCAACGGGACTTTCCAAAATGTCGTAACAACTCCGCC
CCATTGACGCAAATGGGCGGTAGGCGTGTACGGTGGGAGGTCTATATAAGCAGAGCTGGTTTAGTGAACC
GTCAGATCCGGCCACCATGGATTACAAAGACGATGACGATAAGGCGAGTAGCAGCGGCTCCAAGGCTGAA
TTCATTGTCGGAGGGAAATATAAACTGGTACGGAAGATCGGGTCTGGCTCCTTCGGGGACATCTATTTGG
CGATCAACATCACCAACGGCGAGGAAGTGGCAGTGAAGCTAGAATCTCAGAAGGCCAGGCATCCCCAGTT
GCTGTACGAGAGCAAGCTCTATAAGATTCTTCAAGGTGGGGTTGGCATCCCCCACATACGGTGGTATGGT
CAGGAAAAAGACTACAATGTACTAGTCATGGATCTTCTGGGACCTAGCCTCGAAGACCTCTTCAATTTCT
GTTCAAGAAGGTTCACAATGAAAACTGTACTTATGTTAGCTGACCAGATGATCAGTAGAATTGAATATGT
GCATACAAAGAATTTTATACACAGAGACATTAAACCAGATAACTTCCTAATGGGTATTGGGCGTCACTGT
AATAAGTTATTCCTTATTGATTTTGGTTTGGCCAAAAAGTACAGAGACAACAGGACAAGGCAACACATAC
CATACAGAGAAGATAAAAACCTCACTGGCACTGCCCGATATGCTAGCATCAATGCACATCTTGGTATTGA
GCAGAGTCGCCGAGATGACATGGAATCATTAGGATATGTTTTGATGTATTTTAATAGAACCAGCCTGCCA
TGGCAAGGGCTAAAGGCTGCAACAAAGAAACAAAAATATGAAAAGATTAGTGAAAAGAAGATGTCCACGC
CTGTTGAAGTTTTATGTAAGGGGTTTCCTGCAGAATTTGCGATGTACTTAAACTATTGTCGTGGGCTACG
CTTTGAGGAAGCCCCAGATTACATGTATCTGAGGCAGCTATTCCGCATTCTTTTCAGGACCCTGAACCAT
CAATATGACTACACATTTGATTGGACAATGTTAAAGCAGAAAGCAGCACAGCAGGCAGCCTCTTCCAGTG
GGCAGGGTCAGCAGGCCCAAACCCCCACAGGCAAGCAAACTGACAAAACCAAGAGTAACATGAAAGGTTT
CGGATCCGGCGCAACAAACTTCTCTCTGCTGAAACAAGCCGGAGATGTCGAAGAGAATCCTGGACCGACC
GAGTACAAGCCCACGGTGCGCCTCGCCACCCGCGACGACGTCCCCAGGGCCGTACGCACCCTCGCCGCCG
CGTTCGCCGACTACCCCGCCACGCGCCACACCGTCGATCCGGACCGCCACATCGAGCGGGTCACCGAGCT
GCAAGAACTCTTCCTCACGCGCGTCGGGCTCGACATCGGCAAGGTGTGGGTCGCGGACGACGGCGCCGCG
GTGGCGGTCTGGACCACGCCGGAGAGCGTCGAAGCGGGGGCGGTGTTCGCCGAGATCGGCCCGCGCATGG
CCGAGTTGAGCGGTTCCCGGCTGGCCGCGCAGCAACAGATGGAAGGCCTCCTGGCGCCGCACCGGCCCAA
GGAGCCCGCGTGGTTCCTGGCCACCGTCGGAGTCTCGCCCGACCACCAGGGCAAGGGTCTGGGCAGCGCC
GTCGTGCTCCCCGGAGTGGAGGCGGCCGAGCGCGCCGGGGTGCCCGCCTTCCTGGAGACCTCCGCGCCCC
GCAACCTCCCCTTCTACGAGCGGCTCGGCTTCACCGTCACCGCCGACGTCGAGGTGCCCGAAGGACCGCG
CACCTGGTGCATGACCCGCAAGCCCGGTGCCTGA
